>Addgene plasmid #244751 | CL20_mEGFP_FOidr_199 | addgene full sequence | sequence record 490788 | Addgene NGS Result
AAAAAAAATCTAACCTCAAGTCAAGGCTTTTCTATGGAATAAGGAATGGACAGCAGGGGGCTGTTTCATA
TACTGATGACCTCTTTATAGCCAACCTTTGTTCATGGCAGCCAGCATATGGGCATATGTTGCCAAACTCT
AAACCAAATACTCATTCTGATGTTTTAAATGATTTGCCCTCCCATATGTCCTTCCGAGTGAGAGACACAA
AAAATTCCAACACACTATTGCAATGAAAATAAATTTCCTTTATTAGCCAGAAGTCAGATGCTCAAGGGGC
TTCATGATGTCCCCATAATTTTTGGCAGAGGGAAAAAGATCTGCTAGCTCGAGCAGCTGAAGCTTTATTG
AGGCTTAAGCAGTGGGTTCCCTAGTTAGCCAGAGAGCTCCCAGGCTCAGATCTGGTCTAACCAGAGAGAC
CCAGTACAGGCAAAAAGCAGATCTTGTCTTCTTTGGGAGTGAATTAGCCCTTCCAGTCCCCCCTTTTCTT
TTAAAAAGTGGCTAAGATCTACAGCTGCCTTGTAAGTCATTGGTCTTAAAGGTACCGTAATCTTATCTAG
AACCGGTTCACGGGCGTAACGGTTTCTCATAGCCGTATCCCATTGCGCCATCACCTGGGGAAGGTCCCGA
GAATCCTTCTGTATGCAGGTACATGGACGCACAGCCCGTTACATCCGAATCGTACGCAAAATCGGTCTGC
TCTTGCTTAATGACTACTCCTGCACCGGGGTAGCGATGTCCATTCACACCGCCTTGATCCACGGCCGGTT
GTCCTGCCTGTTCATAAAGAGGGTCATGGTACTCTTGTTTGAAAGATTGCTGCGGATACGGCGGGCATGG
CTCAGATAATTGGTGCTGATAGGGTGCAGGCAGGGGTTCGCGCCCTCCACCTTGAGATGTGAACGAGTGG
CAAATGTCCAGAGGCTGTTGAAAGACTGAGGAGTGTTCGCCCAGATACCCGTGTCCCGGATGAGGTTGAC
TAGTTCCCGAGGAACGAAGGAAATTGCGCTGTTCAGCACGAGGAAATGGTTGAAGAGGACTTTGGCCCAA
AGCACCTGGTGCTGGACTTTTGATTGCAATTTGGCGAGGGGGGTCATACGCGGAGGAGTAAAGGCACTGC
TCACCATGATGGTAGGGCAGTGGAGGTTTGCGGCTACAGGAAAGAGCTGGGTCTGTACGAGGAGATTGTG
GTTCTTTCTTGATGCGCGTGGTTGGGCTGTGAAATGCTAAGTTTTCACTATGAAAGTCCGGTACGAACTG
CTCGTCCGAATCGGGGACCTGGGCTTCAGCAAGCCAGGTTTCCTGGAAGTGGCTCAGGTCTTGGAACAAG
TCCTCGGAGTCCAATGGGGGCAATGATCCTGGGTCCATCAGTTTGCCCAAGGGTCCAATCAGGGCCTCGC
GCAGGGACCCGTTTCCAGGTGACTTGCTATTTAAGGCCATTTTCGAATTATCTACCGCATCTAACAACGA
AAGATAACGCGAATGTTCGATATGACCCGCAGCCCCACGTTCTTCACATCCGGACTCTCCGCCCGGTGGA
GCCGGAGGCATTCCCCGGGAAGCGGCCGCACTTCCCCCGGAGCCTCCGCTTCCGCCCTTGTACAGCTCGT
CCATGCCGAGAGTGATCCCGGCGGCGGTCACGAACTCCAGCAGGACCATGTGATCGCGCTTCTCGTTGGG
GTCTTTGCTCAGCTTGGACTGGGTGCTCAGGTAGTGGTTGTCGGGCAGCAGCACGGGGCCGTCGCCGATG
GGGGTGTTCTGCTGGTAGTGGTCGGCGAGCTGCACGCTGCCGTCCTCGATGTTGTGGCGGATCTTGAAGT
TCACCTTGATGCCGTTCTTCTGCTTGTCGGCCATGATATAGACGTTGTGGCTGTTGTAGTTGTACTCCAG
CTTGTGCCCCAGGATGTTGCCGTCCTCCTTGAAGTCGATGCCCTTCAGCTCGATGCGGTTCACCAGGGTG
TCGCCCTCGAACTTCACCTCGGCGCGGGTCTTGTAGTTGCCGTCGTCCTTGAAGAAGATGGTGCGCTCCT
GGACGTAGCCTTCGGGCATGGCGGACTTGAAGAAGTCGTGCTGCTTCATGTGGTCGGGGTAGCGGCTGAA
GCACTGCACGCCGTAGGTCAGGGTGGTCACGAGGGTGGGCCAGGGCACGGGCAGCTTGCCGGTGGTGCAG
ATGAACTTCAGGGTCAGCTTGCCGTAGGTGGCATCGCCCTCGCCCTCGCCGGACACGCTGAACTTGTGGC
CGTTTACGTCGCCGTCCAGCTCGACCAGGATGGGCACCACCCCGGTGAACAGCTCCTCGCCCTTGCTCAC
CATGGTGGCGACCGGTGGATCCCGGGCCCGCGGTACCGTCGACTGCAGAATTCGGTTCACTAAACGAGCC
CGGTTCACTAAACGAGCTCTGCTTATATAGACCTCCCACCGTACACGCCTACCGCCCATTTGCGTCAATG
GGGCGGAGTTGTTACGACATTTTGGAAAGTCCCGTTGATTTTGGTGCCAAAACAAACTCCCATTGACGTC
AATGGGGTGGAGACTTGGAAATCCCCGTGAGTCAAACCGCTATCCACGCCCATTGATGTACTGCCAAAAC
CGCATCACCATGGTAATAGCGATGACTAATACGTAGATGTACTGCCAAGTAGGAAAGTCCCATAAGGTCA
TGTACTGGGCATAATGCCAGGCGGGCCATTTACCGTCATTGACGTCAATAGGGGGCGTACTTGGCATATG
ATACACTTGATGTACTGCCAAGTGGGCAGTTTACCGTAAATACTCCACCCATTGACGTCAATGGAAAGTC
CCTATTGGCGTTACTATGGGAACATACGTCATTATTGACGTCAATGGGCGGGGGTCGTTGGGCGGTCAGC
CAGGCGGGCCATTTACCGTAAGTTATGTAACGCGGAACTCCATATATGGGCTATGAACTAATGACCCCGT
AATTGATTACTATTAATAACTAGCACGCGTTCGAAGCTTGAGCTCGGTCCCCTCGGGGTTGGGAGGTGGG
TCTGAAACGATAATGGTGAATATCCCTGCCTAACTCTATTCACTATAGAAAGTACAGCAAAAACTATTCT
TAAACCTACCAAGCCTCCTACTATCATTATGAATAATTTTATATACCACAGCCAATTTGTTATGTTAAAC
CAATTCCACAAACTTGCCCATTTATCTAATTCCAATAATTCTTGTTCATTCTTTTCTTGCTGGTTTTGCG
ATTCTTCAATTAAGGAGTGTATTAAGCTTGTGTAATTGTTAATTTCTCTGTCCCACTCCATCCAGGTCGT
GTGATTCCAAATCTGTTCCAGAGATTTATTACTCCAACTAGCATTCCAAGGCACAGCAGTGGTGCAAATG
AGTTTTCCAGAGCAACCCCAAATCCCCAGGAGCTGTTGATCCTTTAGGTATCTTTCCACAGCCAGGATTC
TTGCCTGGAGCTGCTTGATGCCCCAGACTGTGAGTTGCAACAGATGCTGTTGCGCCTCAATAGCCCTCAG
CAAATTGTTCTGCTGCTGCACTATACCAGACAATAATTGTCTGGCCTGTACCGTCAGCGTCATTGACGCT
GCGCCCATAGTGCTTCCTGCTGCTCCCAAGAACCCAAGGAACAAAGCTCCTATTCCCACTGCTCTTTTTT
CTCTCTGCACCACTCTTCTCTTTGCCTTGGTGGGTGCTACTCCTAATGGTTCAATTTTTACTACTTTATA
TTTATATAATTCACTTCTCCAATTGTCCCTCATATCTCCTCCTTATGGTGTTTTACTAAACTTTTCCATG
TTCTAATCCTCATCCTGTCTACTTGCCACACAATCATCACCTGCCATCTGTTTTCCATAATCCCTAATGA
TCTTTGCTTTTCTTCTTGGCACTACTTTTATGTCACTATTATCTTGTATTACTACTGCCCCTTCACCTTT
CCAGAGGAGCTTTGCTGGTCCTTTCCAAAGTGGATTTCTGCTGTCCCTGTAATAAACCCGAAAATTTTGA
ATTTTTGTAATTTGTTTTTGTAATTCTTTAGTTTGTATGTCTGTTGCTATTATGTCTACTATTCTTTCCC
CTGCACTGTACCCCCCAATCCCCCCTTTTCTTTTAAAATTGTGGATGAATACTGCCATTTGTACTGCTGT
CTTAAGATGTTCAGCCTGATCTCTTACCTGTCCTATAATTTTCTTTAATTCTTTATTCATAGATTCTACT
ACTCCTTGACTTTGGGGATTGTAGGGAATTTCCAGGTCTGAAGATCCTGCTGCTTGCTGTGCTTTTTTCT
TACTTTTGTTTTGCTCTTCCTCTATCTTGTCTAAAGCTTCCTTGGTGTCTTTTATCTCTATCCTTTGATG
CACACAATAGAGGGTTGCTACTGTATTATATAATGATCTAAGTTCTTCTGATCCTGTCTGAAGGGATGGT
TGTAGCTGTCCCAGTATTTGTCTACAGCCTTCTGATGTTTCTAACAGGCCAGTATTAACTGCGAATCGTT
CTAGCTCCCTGCTTGCCCATACTATATGTTTTAATTTATATTTTTTCTTTCCCCCTGGCCTTAACCGAAT
TTTTTCCCATCGCGATCTAATTCTCCCCCGCTTAATACTGACGCTCTCGCACCCATCTCTCTCCTTCTAG
CCTCCGCTAGTCAAAATTTTTGGCGTACTCACCAGTCGCCGCCCCTCGCCTCTTGCCGTGCGCGCTTCAG
CAAGCCGAGTCCTGCGTCGAGAGAGCTCCTCTGGTTTCCCTTTCGCTTTCAAGTCCCTGTTCGGGCGCCA
CTGCTAGAGATTTTCCACACTGACTAAAAGGGTCTGAGGGATCTCTAGTTACCAGAGTCACACAACAGAC
GGGCACACACTACTTGAAGCACTCAAGGCAAGCTTTATTGAGGCTTAAGCAGTGGGTTCCCTAGTTAGCC
AGAGAGCTCCCAGGCTCAGATCTGGTCTAACCAGAGAGACCCAGTACAGGCAAAAAGCAGCTGCTTATAT
GCAGGATCTGAGGGCTCGCCACTCCCCAGTCCCGCCCAGGCCACGCCTCCCATGGTAATAGCGATGACTA
ATACGTAGATGTACTGCCAAGTAGGAAAGTCCCATAAGGTCATGTACTGGGCATAATGCCAGGCGGGCCA
TTTACCGTCATTGACGTCAATAGGGGGCGTACTTGGCATATGATACACTTGATGTACTGCCAAGTGGGCA
GTTTACCGTAAATACTCCACCCATTGACGTCAATGGAAAGTCCCTATTGGCGTTACTATGGGAACATACG
TCATTATTGACGTCAATGGGCGGGGGTCGTTGGGCGGTCAGCCAGGCGGGCCATTTACCGTAAGTTATGT
AACGCGGAACTCCATATATGGGCTATGAACTAATGACCCCGTAATTGATTACTATTAATAACTAGTCAAT
AATCAATGTCGACCCAGGTGGCACTTTTCGGGGAAATGTGCGCGGAACCCCTATTTGTTTATTTTTCTAA
ATACATTCAAATATGTATCCGCTCATGAGACAATAACCCTGATAAATGCTTCAATAATATTGAAAAAGGA
AGAGTATGAGTATTCAACATTTCCGTGTCGCCCTTATTCCCTTTTTTGCGGCATTTTGCCTTCCTGTTTT
TGCTCACCCAGAAACGCTGGTGAAAGTAAAAGATGCTGAAGATCAGTTGGGTGCACGAGTGGGTTACATC
GAACTGGATCTCAACAGCGGTAAGATCCTTGAGAGTTTTCGCCCCGAAGAACGTTTTCCAATGATGAGCA
CTTTTAAAGTTCTGCTATGTGGCGCGGTATTATCCCGTATTGACGCCGGGCAAGAGCAACTCGGTCGCCG
CATACACTATTCTCAGAATGACTTGGTTGAGTACTCACCAGTCACAGAAAAGCATCTTACGGATGGCATG
ACAGTAAGAGAATTATGCAGTGCTGCCATAACCATGAGTGATAACACTGCGGCCAACTTACTTCTGACAA
CGATCGGAGGACCGAAGGAGCTAACCGCTTTTTTGCACAACATGGGGGATCATGTAACTCGCCTTGATCG
TTGGGAACCGGAGCTGAATGAAGCCATACCAAACGACGAGCGTGACACCACGATGCCTGTAGCAATGGCA
ACAACGTTGCGCAAACTATTAACTGGCGAACTACTTACTCTAGCTTCCCGGCAACAATTAATAGACTGGA
TGGAGGCGGATAAAGTTGCAGGACCACTTCTGCGCTCGGCCCTTCCGGCTGGCTGGTTTATTGCTGATAA
ATCTGGAGCCGGTGAGCGTGGGTCTCGCGGTATCATTGCAGCACTGGGGCCAGATGGTAAGCCCTCCCGT
ATCGTAGTTATCTACACGACGGGGAGTCAGGCAACTATGGATGAACGAAATAGACAGATCGCTGAGATAG
GTGCCTCACTGATTAAGCATTGGTAACTGTCAGACCAAGTTTACTCATATATACTTTAGATTGATTTAAA
ACTTCATTTTTAATTTAAAAGGATCTAGGTGAAGATCCTTTTTGATAATCTCATGACCAAAATCCCTTAA
CGTGAGTTTTCGTTCCACTGAGCGTCAGACCCCGTAGAAAAGATCAAAGGATCTTCTTGAGATCCTTTTT
TTCTGCGCGTAATCTGCTGCTTGCAAACAAAAAAACCACCGCTACCAGCGGTGGTTTGTTTGCCGGATCA
AGAGCTACCAACTCTTTTTCCGAAGGTAACTGGCTTCAGCAGAGCGCAGATACCAAATACTGTTCTTCTA
GTGTAGCCGTAGTTAGGCCACCACTTCAAGAACTCTGTAGCACCGCCTACATACCTCGCTCTGCTAATCC
TGTTACCAGTGGCTGCTGCCAGTGGCGATAAGTCGTGTCTTACCGGGTTGGACTCAAGACGATAGTTACC
GGATAAGGCGCAGCGGTCGGGCTGAACGGGGGGTTCGTGCACACAGCCCAGCTTGGAGCGAACGACCTAC
ACCGAACTGAGATACCTACAGCGTGAGCTATGAGAAAGCGCCACGCTTCCCGAAGGGAGAAAGGCGGACA
GGTATCCGGTAAGCGGCAGGGTCGGAACAGGAGAGCGCACGAGGGAGCTTCCAGGGGGAAACGCCTGGTA
TCTTTATAGTCCTGTCGGGTTTCGCCACCTCTGACTTGAGCGTCGATTTTTGTGATGCTCGTCAGGGGGG
CGGAGCCTATGGAAAAACGCCAGCAACGCGGCCTTTTTACGGTTCCTGGCCTTTTGCTGGCCTTTTGCTC
ACATGTTCTTTCCTGCGTTATCCCCTGATTCTGTGGATAACCGTATTACCGCCTTTGAGTGAGCTGATAC
CGCTCGCCGCAGCCGAACGACCGAGCGCAGCGAGTCAGTGAGCGAGGAAGCGGAAGAGCGCCCAATACGC
AAACCGCCTCTCCCCGCGCGTTGGCCGATTCATTAATGCAGCGGATCCAGACATGATAAGATACATTGAT
GAGTTTGGACAAACCACAACTAGAATGCAGTGAAAAAAATGCTTTATTTGTGAAATTTGTGATGCTATTG
CTTTATTTGTAACCATTATAAGCTGCAATAAACAAGTTAGCTTTTTGCAAAAGCCTAGGCCTCCAAAAAA
GCCTCCTCACTACTTCTGGAATAGCTCAGAGGCCGAGGCGGCCTCGGCCTCTGCATAAATAAAAAAAATT
AGTCAGCCATGGGGCGGAGAATGGGCGGAACTGGGCGGAGTTAGGGGCGGGATGGGCGGAGTTAGGGGCG
GGACTATGGTTGCTGACTAATTGAGATGCGGATCCGCTGGCACGACAGGTTTCCCGACTGGAAAGCGGGC
AGTGAGCGCAACGCAATTAATGTGAGTTAGCTCACTCATTAGGCACCCCAGGCTTTACACTTTATGCTTC
CGGCTCGTATGTTGTGTGGAATTGTGAGCGGATAACAATTTCACACAGGAAACAGCTATGACCATGATTA
CGCCAAGCTTGGGCTGCAGGTCGAGGGATCTCCATAAGAGAAGAGGGACAGCTATGACTGGGAGTAGTCA
GGAGAGGAGGAAAAATCTGGCTAGTAAAACATGTAAGGAAAATTTTAGGGATGTTAAAGAAAAAAATAAC
ACAAAACAAAATAT
Features (pLannotate 1.2.2; 29 found; start..end, strand, type, name):
    199..254     -  polyA_signal   β-globin poly(A) signal: rabbit β-globin polyadenylation signal (Gil and Proudfoot, 1987)
    340..475     -  LTR            3' LTR (ΔU3) (fragment): self-inactivating 3' long terminal repeat (LTR) from HIV-1
    477..545     -  CDS            nef (fragment): NEF_HV1Z2 - Experimental evidence at protein level: Swiss-Prot protein existence level 1. Extracellular Nef protein targets CD4(+) T-lymphocytes for apoptosis by interacting with CXCR4 surface receptors. From Human immunodeficiency virus type 1 group M subtype D (isolate Z2/CDC-Z34) (HIV-1).
    571..1428    -  CDS            ETV4 (fragment): ETV4_HUMAN - Also known as E1AF, PEA3. Experimental evidence at protein level: Swiss-Prot protein existence level 1. (Microbial infection) Binds to the enhancer of the adenovirus E1A gene and acts as a transcriptional activator; the core-binding sequence is 5'-[AC]GGA[AT]GT-3'. From Homo sapiens (Human).
   1597..2313    -  CDS            mEGFP: mEGFP is a basic (constitutively fluorescent) green fluorescent protein published in 2002, derived from Aequorea victoria. It has moderate acid sensitivity.
   2327..2364    -  misc_feature   MCS (fragment): multiple cloning site
   2363..2379    -  promoter       tight TRE promoter (fragment): Tet-responsive promoter PTight, consisting of seven tet operator sequences followed by the minimal CMV promoter
   2395..2598    -  promoter       CMV promoter: human cytomegalovirus (CMV) immediate early promoter
   2599..2902    -  enhancer       CMV enhancer: human cytomegalovirus immediate early enhancer
   2970..2986    -  misc_feature   MCS (fragment): multiple cloning site
   2986..3011    -  CDS            Rev (fragment): human immunodeficiency virus 1 (HIV-1) Rev protein; rev; enhances nuclear export of unspliced and incompletely spliced viral mRNAs
   3388..3621    -  misc_feature   RRE: The Rev response element (RRE) of HIV-1 allows for Rev-dependent mRNA export from the nucleus to the cytoplasm.
   3755..3838    -  CDS            vif (fragment): VIF_HV1BR - Experimental evidence at protein level: Swiss-Prot protein existence level 1. Counteracts the innate antiviral activity of host APOBEC3F and APOBEC3G. Forms a complex with host APOBEC3F and APOBEC3G thus preventing the entry of these lethally hypermutating enzymes into progeny virions. Recruits an active E3 ubiquitin ligase complex composed of elongin BC, CUL5, and RBX2 to induce polyubiquitination of APOBEC3G and APOBEC3F. In turn, they are directed to the 26S proteasome for degradation. Vif interaction with APOBEC3G also blocks its cytidine deaminase activity in a proteasome-inde
   3981..4098    -  misc_feature   cPPT/CTS: central polypurine tract and central termination sequence of HIV-1
   4247..4606    -  CDS            HIV-1 gag (fragment): gag protein from human immunodeficiency virus 1; gag
   4590..4715    -  misc_feature   HIV-1 Ψ: packaging signal of human immunodeficiency virus type 1
   4762..5019    -  LTR            5' LTR (truncated): truncated 5' long terminal repeat (LTR) from HIV-1
   5021..5400    -  enhancer       CMV enhancer: human cytomegalovirus immediate early enhancer
   5431..5535    +  promoter       AmpR promoter: bla
   5536..6396    +  CDS            AmpR: β-lactamase; bla; confers resistance to ampicillin, carbenicillin, and related antibiotics
   6567..7155    +  rep_origin     ori: high-copy-number ColE1/pMB1/pBR322/pUC origin of replication
   7338..7392    +  CDS            lacI (fragment): lac repressor; lacI; The lac repressor binds to the lac operator to inhibit transcription in E. coli. This inhibition can be relieved by adding lactose or isopropyl-β-D-thiogalactopyranoside (IPTG).
   7394..7528    -  polyA_signal   SV40 poly(A) signal: SV40 polyadenylation signal
   7548..7683    -  rep_origin     SV40 ori: SV40 origin of replication
   7707..7729    -  promoter       SV40 promoter (fragment): SV40 enhancer and early promoter
   7736..7775    +  CDS            lacI (fragment): lac repressor; lacI; The lac repressor binds to the lac operator to inhibit transcription in E. coli. This inhibition can be relieved by adding lactose or isopropyl-β-D-thiogalactopyranoside (IPTG).
   7788..7809    +  protein_bind   CAP binding site: CAP binding activates transcription in the presence of cAMP. E. coli catabolite activator protein
   7824..7854    +  promoter       lac promoter: promoter for the E. coli lac operon
   7862..7878    +  protein_bind   lac operator: The lac repressor binds to the lac operator to inhibit transcription in E. coli. This inhibition can be relieved by adding lactose or isopropyl-β-D-thiogalactopyranoside (IPTG). lac repressor encoded by lacI
