[The description below was written by a language model from this plasmid's Addgene catalogue record and pLannotate feature annotations shown in this document.]
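Description:
CL20_mEGFP_FOidr_199 is a mammalian expression plasmid built on the CL20 backbone. The feature table shows this backbone to be an HIV-1-derived, self-inactivating lentiviral transfer vector, although the catalogue lists it only as a mammalian expression vector. It is maintained in E. coli through a high-copy ColE1/pUC-type origin and selected with ampicillin via the β-lactamase gene. The recorded growth strain is a recombination-deficient one of the kind commonly chosen for plasmids with repeated LTR sequences. The viral framework comprises a CMV enhancer fused to a truncated 5' LTR, the Ψ packaging signal with a partial gag sequence, the cPPT/CTS, the Rev response element, and a ΔU3 3' LTR followed by a rabbit β-globin polyadenylation signal. Together these elements would allow Tat-independent production of genomic RNA, its packaging when helper functions are supplied in trans, and integration of a provirus lacking LTR promoter activity. An SV40 origin and poly(A) signal, along with lac-derived remnants, also sit in the backbone. No mammalian selection marker is annotated.

The payload is driven by an internal CMV enhancer/promoter and encodes monomeric EGFP fused to the N terminus of FOidr_199. This insert is an unmutated intrinsically disordered region taken from the human oncogenic fusion protein TMPRSS2_ETV4, and the depositor's comment indicates residues 1 to 327 of the fusion. The annotation recognises most of the insert as an ETV4 fragment, and the stretch between it and mEGFP is left unannotated. The short hit to a Tet-responsive promoter is probably just its shared minimal CMV sequence rather than a functional inducible element. The construct is intended for expressing the fluorescently tagged IDR in mammalian cells so its localisation and behaviour can be imaged, in connection with a study of protein condensate formation and RNA biology.
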