Addgene plasmid #244751: CL20_mEGFP_FOidr_199
Purpose: Express mEGFP-tagged intrinsically disordered protein (IDR), FOidr_199, derived from human fusion protein TMPRSS2_ETV4
Depositing lab: Richard Kriwacki. Depositing organization: St. Jude Children's Research Hospital. Publication: Proteome-wide computational analyses reveal links between protein condensate formation and RNA biology. Maiti S, Tripathi S, Baggett DW, Phillips AH, Park CG, Wang J, Wahiduzzaman, Freyaldenhoven WT, Kinger S, Pioso BJ, Bollinger JC, Somjee R, Lang B, Babu MM, Kriwacki RW. Sci Adv. 2025 Dec 5;11(49):eady1420. doi: 10.1126/sciadv.ady1420. Epub 2025 Dec 3. PubMed 41337585.
Backbone
  Vector backbone: CL20
  Vector type: Mammalian Expression
Growth in bacteria
  Bacterial resistance: Ampicillin, 100 μg/mL
  Growth temperature: 37°C
  Growth strain: NEB Stable
  Copy number: High Copy
Gene/Insert
  Gene/Insert name: FOidr_199
  Species: H. sapiens (human)
  Mutation: Unmutated
  Tag / fusion protein: monomeric EGFP (N terminal on insert)
  Cloning method: Restriction Enzyme; 5′ cloning site Unknown (unknown if destroyed)
Terms and licenses: Academic/Nonprofit Terms; Industry Terms: Not Available to Industry
Depositor comments: TMPRSS2_ETV4_1_327
How to cite: CL20_mEGFP_FOidr_199 was a gift from Richard Kriwacki (Addgene plasmid # 244751 ; http://n2t.net/addgene:244751 ; RRID:Addgene_244751)
